>Addgene plasmid #114788 | AT2G26730 J1_pECIA14 | addgene full sequence | sequence record 270270 | Addgene NGS Result
GTAAAACGACGGCCAGTGAATTAATTCGTTGCAGGACAGGATGTGGTGCCCGATGTGACTAGCTCTTTGC
TGCAGGCCGTCCTATCCTCTGGTTCCGATAAGAGACCCAGAACTCCGGCCCCCCACCGCCCACCGCCACC
CCCATACATATGTGGTACGCAAGTAAGAGTGCCTGCGCATGCCCCATGTGCCCCACCAAGAGCTTTGCAT
CCCATACAAGTCCCCAAAGTGGAGAACCGAACCAATTCTTCGCGGGCAGAACAAAAGCTTCTGCACACGT
CTCCACTCGAATTTGGAGCCGGCCGGCGTGTGCAAAAGAGGTGAATCGAACGAAAGACCCGTGTGTAAAG
CCGCGTTTCCAAAATGTATAAAACCGAGAGCATCTGGCCAATGTGCATCAGTTGTGGTCAGCAGCAAAAT
CAAGTGAATCATCTCAGTGCAACTAAAGGGGGGATCCGATCTCAATATGAAGTTATGCATATTACTGGCC
GTCGTGGCCTTTGTTGGCCTCTCGCTCGGGTCAACCGCAGAAAAACAAGCACTCCTCACTTTCCTTCAAC
AAATACCTCACGAGAATCGTCTTCAATGGAACGAGTCAGACTCAGCTTGTAACTGGGTCGGAGTCGAATG
CAACTCAAACCAATCTTCAATCCACTCTCTCCGGTTACCAGGAACCGGTTTAGTCGGTCAGATCCCATCA
GGCTCCTTAGGTCGACTCACTGAGCTCCGAGTTCTCAGTCTTCGTTCTAATCGTCTCTCTGGTCAGATCC
CTTCAGATTTCTCAAATCTTACTCATCTGCGAAGCTTATATCTTCAACACAACGAATTCTCCGGCGAGTT
TCCGACGAGTTTTACTCAGTTAAACAACTTGATTCGTCTTGATATCTCATCTAACAACTTCACTGGTTCG
ATACCTTTCTCAGTCAATAATCTCACTCACTTGACTGGTTTGTTTCTCGGTAACAATGGTTTCTCAGGGA
ATCTTCCTAGTATTAGTCTCGGTTTAGTCGATTTCAATGTCTCTAACAACAATCTAAACGGTTCGATTCC
GTCTTCATTATCAAGATTCTCAGCTGAATCGTTTACTGGAAATGTAGATCTCTGTGGTGGTCCGTTAAAG
CCTTGTAAATCGTTTTTTGTGTCTCCCTCGCCGTCTCCGTCGTTGATTAATCCTTCTAATCGTTTATCCA
GCAAGAAATCACTGGAGGTGCTGTTCCAGGGACCAAGCGGCAATCCCGGCGGCGATCTGGCCCCCCAGAT
GCTGCGCGAGCTGCAGGAGACCAATGCCGCCCTGCAGGACGTGCGCGAGCTGCTGCGCCACCGCGTGAAG
GAGATCACCTTCCTGAAGAACACCGTGATGGAGTGCGACGCCTGCGGCATGCAGCCCTCTAGAGGCTCCG
GCTCCATCATCCCAGTTGAGGAGGAGAACCCGGACTTCTGGAACCGCGAGGCAGCCGAGGCCCTGGGTGC
CGCCAAGAAGCTGCAGCCTGCACAGACAGCCGCCAAGAACCTCATCATCTTCCTGGGCGATGGGATGGGG
GTGTCTACGGTGACAGCTGCCAGGATCCTAAAAGGGCAGAAGAAGGACAAACTGGGGCCTGAGATACCCC
TGGCCATGGACCGCTTCCCATATGTGGCTCTGTCCAAGACATACAATGTAGACAAACATGTGCCAGACAG
TGGAGCCACAGCCACGGCCTACCTGTGCGGGGTCAAGGGCAACTTCCAGACCATTGGCTTGAGTGCAGCC
GCCCGCTTTAACCAGTGCAACACGACACGCGGCAACGAGGTCATCTCCGTGATGAATCGGGCCAAGAAAG
CAGGGAAGTCAGTGGGAGTGGTAACCACCACACGAGTGCAGCACGCCTCGCCAGCCGGCACCTACGCCCA
CACGGTGAACCGCAACTGGTACTCGGACGCCGACGTGCCTGCCTCGGCCCGCCAGGAGGGGTGCCAGGAC
ATCGCTACGCAGCTCATCTCCAACATGGACATTGACGTGATCCTAGGTGGAGGCCGAAAGTACATGTTTC
GCATGGGAACCCCAGACCCTGAGTACCCAGATGACTACAGCCAAGGTGGGACCAGGCTGGACGGGAAGAA
TCTGGTGCAGGAATGGCTGGCGAAGCGCCAGGGTGCCCGGTATGTGTGGAACCGCACTGAGCTCATGCAG
GCTTCCCTGGACCCGTCTGTGACCCATCTCATGGGTCTCTTTGAGCCTGGAGACATGAAATACGAGATCC
ACCGAGACTCCACACTGGACCCCTCCCTGATGGAGATGACAGAGGCTGCCCTGCGCCTGCTGAGCAGGAA
CCCCCGCGGCTTCTTCCTCTTCGTGGAGGGTGGTCGCATCGACCATGGTCATCATGAAAGCAGGGCTTAC
CGGGCACTGACTGAGACGATCATGTTCGACGACGCCATTGAGAGGGCGGGCCAGCTCACCAGCGAGGAGG
ACACGCTGAGCCTCGTCACTGCCGACCACTCCCACGTCTTCTCCTTCGGAGGCTACCCCCTGCGAGGGAG
CTCCATCTTCGGGCTGGCCCCTGGCAAGGCCCGGGACAGGAAGGCCTACACGGTCCTCCTATACGGAAAC
GGTCCAGGCTATGTGCTCAAGGACGGCGCCCGGCCGGATGTTACCGAGAGCGAGAGCGGGAGCCCCGAGT
ATCGGCAGCAGTCAGCAGTGCCCCTGGACGAAGAGACCCACGCAGGCGAGGACGTGGCGGTGTTCGCGCG
CGGCCCGCAGGCGCACCTGGTTCACGGCGTGCAGGAGCAGACCTTCATAGCGCACGTCATGGCCTTCGCC
GCCTGCCTGGAGCCCTACACCGCCTGCGACCTGGCGCCCCCCGCCGGCACCACCGACGCCGCGCACCCGG
GTTCTAGAGGAAGCACCTCCGGCGATAACGATTACAAGGATGATGATGATAAGGCCAGCGGCACCGGTCA
TCATCACCATCACCATTGAGTTTAAACCCGCTGATCAGCCTCGACTGTGCCTTCTAAGGCCTGAGCTCGC
TGATCAGCCTCGATCGAGGATCCAGACATGATAAGATACATTGATGAGTTTGGACAAACCACAACTAGAA
TGCAGTGAAAAAAATGCTTTATTTGTGAAATTTGTGATGCTATTGCTTTATTTGTAACCATTATAAGCTG
CAATAAACAAGTTAACAACAACAATTGCATTCATTTTATGTTTCAGGTTCAGGGGGAGGTGTGGGAGGTT
TTTTAAAGCAAGTAAAACCTCTACAAATGTGGTATGGCTGATTATGATCAGTCGACCTGCAGGCATGCAA
GCTTGGCGTAATCATGGTCATAGCTGTTTCCTGTGTGAAATTGTTATCCGCTCACAATTCCACACAACAT
ACGAGCCGGAAGCATAAAGTGTAAAGCCTGGGGTGCCTAATGAGTGAGCTAACTCACATTAATTGCGTTG
CGCTCACTGCCCGCTTTCCAGTCGGGAAACCTGTCGTGCCAGCTGCATTAATGAATCGGCCAACGCGCGG
GGAGAGGCGGTTTGCGTATTGGGCGCTCTTCCGCTTCCTCGCTCACTGACTCGCTGCGCTCGGTCGTTCG
GCTGCGGCGAGCGGTATCAGCTCACTCAAAGGCGGTAATACGGTTATCCACAGAATCAGGGGATAACGCA
GGAAAGAACATGTGAGCAAAAGGCCAGCAAAAGGCCAGGAACCGTAAAAAGGCCGCGTTGCTGGCGTTTT
TCCATAGGCTCCGCCCCCCTGACGAGCATCACAAAAATCGACGCTCAAGTCAGAGGTGGCGAAACCCGAC
AGGACTATAAAGATACCAGGCGTTTCCCCCTGGAAGCTCCCTCGTGCGCTCTCCTGTTCCGACCCTGCCG
CTTACCGGATACCTGTCCGCCTTTCTCCCTTCGGGAAGCGTGGCGCTTTCTCATAGCTCACGCTGTAGGT
ATCTCAGTTCGGTGTAGGTCGTTCGCTCCAAGCTGGGCTGTGTGCACGAACCCCCCGTTCAGCCCGACCG
CTGCGCCTTATCCGGTAACTATCGTCTTGAGTCCAACCCGGTAAGACACGACTTATCGCCACTGGCAGCA
GCCACTGGTAACAGGATTAGCAGAGCGAGGTATGTAGGCGGTGCTACAGAGTTCTTGAAGTGGTGGCCTA
ACTACGGCTACACTAGAAGAACAGTATTTGGTATCTGCGCTCTGCTGAAGCCAGTTACCTTCGGAAAAAG
AGTTGGTAGCTCTTGATCCGGCAAACAAACCACCGCTGGTAGCGGTGGTTTTTTTGTTTGCAAGCAGCAG
ATTACGCGCAGAAAAAAAGGATCTCAAGAAGATCCTTTGATCTTTTCTACGGGGTCTGACGCTCAGTGGA
ACGAAAACTCACGTTAAGGGATTTTGGTCATGAGATTATCAAAAAGGATCTTCACCTAGATCCTTTTAAA
TTAAAAATGAAGTTTTAAATCAATCTAAAGTATATATGAGTAAACTTGGTCTGACAGTTACCAATGCTTA
ATCAGTGAGGCACCTATCTCAGCGATCTGTCTATTTCGTTCATCCATAGTTGCCTGACTCCCCGTCGTGT
AGATAACTACGATACGGGAGGGCTTACCATCTGGCCCCAGTGCTGCAATGATACCGCGAGACCCACGCTC
ACCGGCTCCAGATTTATCAGCAATAAACCAGCCAGCCGGAAGGGCCGAGCGCAGAAGTGGTCCTGCAACT
TTATCCGCCTCCATCCAGTCTATTAATTGTTGCCGGGAAGCTAGAGTAAGTAGTTCGCCAGTTAATAGTT
TGCGCAACGTTGTTGCCATTGCTACAGGCATCGTGGTGTCACGCTCGTCGTTTGGTATGGCTTCATTCAG
CTCCGGTTCCCAACGATCAAGGCGAGTTACATGATCCCCCATGTTGTGCAAAAAAGCGGTTAGCTCCTTC
GGTCCTCCGATCGTTGTCAGAAGTAAGTTGGCCGCAGTGTTATCACTCATGGTTATGGCAGCACTGCATA
ATTCTCTTACTGTCATGCCATCCGTAAGATGCTTTTCTGTGACTGGTGAGTACTCAACCAAGTCATTCTG
AGAATAGTGTATGCGGCGACCGAGTTGCTCTTGCCCGGCGTCAATACGGGATAATACCGCGCCACATAGC
AGAACTTTAAAAGTGCTCATCATTGGAAAACGTTCTTCGGGGCGAAAACTCTCAAGGATCTTACCGCTGT
TGAGATCCAGTTCGATGTAACCCACTCGTGCACCCAACTGATCTTCAGCATCTTTTACTTTCACCAGCGT
TTCTGGGTGAGCAAAAACAGGAAGGCAAAATGCCGCAAAAAAGGGAATAAGGGCGACACGGAAATGTTGA
ATACTCATACTCTTCCTTTTTCAATATTATTGAAGCATTTATCAGGGTTATTGTCTCATGAGCGGATACA
TATTTGAATGTATTTAGAAAAATAAACAAATAGGGGTTCCGCGCACATTTCCCCGAAAAGTGCCACCTGA
CGTCTAAGAAACCATTATTATCATGACATTAACCTATAAAAATAGGCGTATCACGAGGCCCTTTCGTCTC
GCGCGTTTCGGTGATGACGGTGAAAACCTCTGACACATGCAGCTCCCGGAGACGGTCACAGCTTGTCTGT
AAGCGGATGCCGGGAGCAGACAAGCCCGTCAGGGCGCGTCAGCGGGTGTTGGCGGGTGTCGGGGCTGGCT
TAACTATGCGGCATCAGAGCAGATTGTACTGAGAGTGCACCATATGCGGTGTGAAATACCGCACAGATGC
GTAAGGAGAAAATACCGCATCAGGCGCCATTCGCCATTCAGGCTGCGCAACTGTTGGGAAGGGCGATCGG
TGCGGGCCTCTTCGCTATTACGCCAGCTGGCGAAAGGGGGATGTGCTGCAAGGCGATTAAGTTGGGTAAC
GCCAGGGTTTTCCCAGTCACGACGTT
Features (pLannotate 1.2.2; 19 found; start..end, strand, type, name):
     23..449     +  promoter       MT promoter: Drosophila metallothionein promoter
    467..520     +  sig_peptide    BiP signal sequence: Drosophila BiP signal sequence
    521..1201    +  CDS            Y2267_ARATH (fragment): Experimental evidence at protein level: Swiss-Prot protein existence level 1. From Arabidopsis thaliana (Mouse-ear cress).
   1238..1417    +  CDS            Comp (fragment): COMP_RAT - Experimental evidence at protein level: Swiss-Prot protein existence level 1. May play a role in the structural integrity of cartilage via its interaction with other extracellular matrix proteins such as the collagens and fibronectin. Can mediate the interaction of chondrocytes with the cartilage extracellular matrix through interaction with cell surface integrin receptors. Could play a role in the pathogenesis of osteoarthritis. Potent suppressor of apoptosis in both primary chondrocytes and transformed cells. Suppresses apoptosis by blocking the activation of caspase-3 and by indu
   1405..2857    +  CDS            SEAP (fragment): secreted alkaline phosphatase from human placenta The natural enzyme has a C-terminal transmembrane sequence that is replaced by a GPI anchor.
   2894..2923    +  CDS            2xFLAG (fragment): two tandem FLAG® epitope tags
   3029..3163    -  polyA_signal   SV40 poly(A) signal: SV40 polyadenylation signal
   3186..3270    -  CDS            large T antigen (fragment): large T antigen from SV40 (simian virus 40)
   3270..3294    +  misc_feature   MCS (fragment): pUC18/19 multiple cloning site
   3331..3347    -  protein_bind   lac operator: The lac repressor binds to the lac operator to inhibit transcription in E. coli. This inhibition can be relieved by adding lactose or isopropyl-β-D-thiogalactopyranoside (IPTG). lac repressor encoded by lacI
   3355..3385    -  promoter       lac promoter: promoter for the E. coli lac operon
   3400..3421    -  protein_bind   CAP binding site: CAP binding activates transcription in the presence of cAMP. E. coli catabolite activator protein
   3434..3526    -  CDS            lacI (fragment): lac repressor; lacI; The lac repressor binds to the lac operator to inhibit transcription in E. coli. This inhibition can be relieved by adding lactose or isopropyl-β-D-thiogalactopyranoside (IPTG).
   3709..4297    -  rep_origin     ori: high-copy-number ColE1/pMB1/pBR322/pUC origin of replication
   4468..5328    -  CDS            AmpR: β-lactamase; bla; confers resistance to ampicillin, carbenicillin, and related antibiotics
   5329..5433    -  promoter       AmpR promoter: bla
   5528..5563    +  CDS            rop (fragment): Rop protein, which maintains plasmids at low copy number; rop
   5665..5764    +  misc_feature   bom (fragment): basis of mobility region from pBR322
   5770..21      -  CDS            lacZα (fragment) (across the origin): LacZα fragment of β-galactosidase; lacZ fragment
