[The description below was written by a language model from this plasmid's Addgene catalogue record and pLannotate feature annotations shown in this document.]
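Description:
AT2G26730 J1_pECIA14 is an insect-cell expression plasmid built on the pECIA14 backbone. It produces a secreted "prey" protein for extracellular interaction assays and is meant to be paired with the matching bait construct in pECIA2. It is propagated in E. coli as a high-copy plasmid through a ColE1/pUC-type origin, with ampicillin selection from the β-lactamase gene. The annotated lac promoter/operator, lacZα, lacI, rop and bom fragments are remnants of the bacterial cloning backbone and are not functional parts of the payload. The record lists no selectable marker for insect cells.

The expression cassette is driven by the Drosophila metallothionein promoter, so transcription in Drosophila cell culture is switched on by adding copper sulfate. A Drosophila BiP signal sequence directs the product into the secretory pathway. It is fused in frame to a fragment of Arabidopsis thaliana AT2G26730, which the depositor describes as the extracellular domain of this leucine-rich repeat receptor kinase, inserted by ligation-independent cloning. Downstream of the ectodomain are the pentamerising coiled-coil helix of rat COMP, human placental alkaline phosphatase, a FLAG epitope and, according to the depositor, a hexahistidine tag, which the feature table does not annotate separately. An SV40 polyadenylation signal follows the fusion, although it is annotated on the opposite strand.

Pentamerisation through COMP raises the avidity of the prey, which helps in detecting weak ectodomain interactions. The alkaline phosphatase provides an enzymatic readout of prey captured by an immobilised bait, and the FLAG and His tags allow detection or purification. The construct belongs to a collection used to map the extracellular interaction network of Arabidopsis LRR receptor kinases.
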