Addgene plasmid #114788: AT2G26730 J1_pECIA14
Purpose: Prey vector AT2G26730 J1_pECIA14 should be used with bait vector AT2G26730 J1_pECIA2.
Depositing lab: Youssef Belkhadir. Depositing organization: Gregor Mendel Institute of Molecular Plant Biology. Publication: An extracellular network of Arabidopsis leucine-rich repeat receptor kinases. Smakowska-Luzan E, Mott GA, Parys K, Stegmann M, Howton TC, Layeghifard M, Neuhold J, Lehner A, Kong J, Grunwald K, Weinberger N, Satbhai SB, Mayer D, Busch W, Madalinski M, Stolt-Bergner P, Provart NJ, Mukhtar MS, Zipfel C, Desveaux D, Guttman DS, Belkhadir Y. Nature. 2018 Jan 18;553(7688):342-346. doi: 10.1038/nature25184. Epub 2018 Jan 10. PubMed 29320478.
Backbone
  Vector backbone: pECIA14
  Backbone manufacturer: Chris Garcia (Addgene plasmid # 47051)
  Vector type: Insect Expression
Growth in bacteria
  Bacterial resistance: Ampicillin, 100 μg/mL
  Growth temperature: 37°C
  Growth strain: DH5alpha
  Copy number: High Copy
Gene/Insert
  Gene/Insert name: AT2G26730
  Species: A. thaliana (mustard weed)
  Entrez Gene: AT2G26730 (a.k.a. AT2G26730, F18A8.10, F18A8_10)
  Promoter: Metallothionein (Copper-Inducible)
  Cloning method: Ligation Independent Cloning
Terms and licenses: Academic/Nonprofit Terms; Industry Terms: Not Available to Industry
Depositor comments: Plasmid for secreted expression in Drosophila cell culture by induction via CuSO4. Insert is an extracellular domain of indicated LRR-RK, C-terminally tagged with Pentameric rat COMP helix, Alkaline Phosphatase (human, placental), Flag, and hexahistidine tags. Insert Protein Sequence: STAEKQALLTFLQQIPHENRLQWNESDSACNWVGVECNSNQSSIHSLRLPGTGLVGQIPSGSLGRLTELRVLSLRSNRLSGQIPSDFSNLTHLRSLYLQHNEFSGEFPTSFTQLNNLIRLDISSNNFTGSIPFSVNNLTHLTGLFLGNNGFSGNLPSISLGLVDFNVSNNNLNGSIPSSLSRFSAESFTGNVDLCGGPLKPCKSFFVSPSPSPSLINPSNRLSSKKS
How to cite: AT2G26730 J1_pECIA14 was a gift from Youssef Belkhadir (Addgene plasmid # 114788 ; http://n2t.net/addgene:114788 ; RRID:Addgene_114788)
